Addgene plasmid #233568: AiP13400 - pAAV-AiE0140h_3xC2-minBG-SYFP2-P2A-3XFLAG-10aa-H2B-WPRE3-BGHpA
Purpose: AiE0140h_3xC2 is an enhancer sequence, designed to drive AAV-mediated transgene expression in specific populations of brain cells
Depositing lab: Jonathan Ting. Depositing organization: Allen Institute. Publication: A suite of enhancer AAVs and transgenic mouse lines for genetic access to cortical cell types. Ben-Simon Y, Hooper M, Narayan S, Daigle TL, Dwivedi D, Way SW, Oster A, Stafford DA, Mich JK, Taormina MJ, Martinez RA, Opitz-Araya X, Roth JR, Alexander JR, Allen S, Amster A, Arbuckle J, Ayala A, Baker PM, Bakken TE, Barcelli T, Barta S, Bendrick J, Bertagnolli D, Bielstein C, Bishwakarma P, Bowlus J, Boyer G, Brouner K, Casian B, Casper T, Chakka AB, Chakrabarty R, Chance RK, Chavan S, Clark M, Colbert K, Collman F, Daniel S, Departee M, DiValentin P, Donadio N, Dotson N, Egdorf T, Fliss T, Gabitto M, Garcia J, Gary A, Gasperini M, Gloe J, Goldy J, Gore BB, Graybuck L, Greisman N, Haeseleer F, Halterman C, Haradon Z, Hastings SD, Helback O, Ho W, Hockemeyer D, Huang C, Huff S, Hunker A, Johansen N, Jones D, Juneau Z, Kalmbach B, Kannan M, Khem S, Kussick E, Kutsal R, Larsen R, Lee C, Lee AY, Leibly M, Lenz GH, Li S, Liang E, Lusk N, Madigan Z, Malloy J, Malone J, McCue R, Melchor J, Mollenkopf T, Moosman S, Morin E, Newman D, Ng L, Ngo K, Omstead V, Otto S, Oyama A, Pena N, Pham T, Phillips E, Pom CA, Potekhina L, Ransford S, Ray PL, Rette D, Reynoldson C, Rimorin C, Rocha D, Ruiz A, Sanchez REA, Sawyer L, Sedeno-Cortes A, Sevigny JP, Shapovalova N, Shepard N, Shulga L, Sigler AR, Siverts L, Soliman S, Somasundaram S, Staats B, Stewart K, Szelenyi E, Tieu M, Trader C, Tran A, van Velthoven CTJ, Walker M, Wang Y, Weed N, Wirthlin M, Wood T, Wynalda B, Yao Z, Zhou T, Ariza J, Dee N, Reding M, Ronellenfitch K, Mufti S, Sunkin SM, Smith KA, Esposito L, Waters J, Thyagarajan B, Yao S, Lein ES, Zeng H, Levi BP, Ngai J, Ting JT, Tasic B. Cell. 2025 May 16:S0092-8674(25)00513-6. doi: 10.1016/j.cell.2025.05.002. PubMed 40403729.
Backbone
  Vector backbone: rAAV
  Vector type: AAV
Growth in bacteria
  Bacterial resistance: Ampicillin, 100 μg/mL
  Growth temperature: 30°C
  Growth strain: NEB Stable
  Copy number: Unknown
Gene/Insert
  Gene/Insert name: SYFP2
Terms and licenses: Academic/Nonprofit Terms; Industry Terms: Not Available to Industry
How to cite: AiP13400 - pAAV-AiE0140h_3xC2-minBG-SYFP2-P2A-3XFLAG-10aa-H2B-WPRE3-BGHpA was a gift from Jonathan Ting (Addgene plasmid # 233568 ; http://n2t.net/addgene:233568 ; RRID:Addgene_233568)
