[The description below was written by a language model from this plasmid's Addgene catalogue record and pLannotate feature annotations shown in this document.]
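Description:
AiP13400 - pAAV-AiE0140h_3xC2-minBG-SYFP2-P2A-3XFLAG-10aa-H2B-WPRE3-BGHpA is a recombinant AAV transfer plasmid of about 5.6 kb, built to package an enhancer-driven reporter genome for delivery to brain cells. In bacteria it is maintained through a high-copy ColE1/pUC-type origin and selected with ampicillin via the bla gene and its own promoter. An f1 phage origin and small remnants of pBR322 bom and rop sequences are also present in the backbone. The expression cassette is flanked by AAV2 inverted terminal repeats, which supply the signals for genome replication and encapsidation. The annotation detects the right-hand ITR in full but only short fragments of the left one, which may reflect the difficulty of sequencing or matching these repeats.

According to the construct name and stated purpose, expression is controlled by AiE0140h_3xC2, an enhancer sequence (the name suggests a triplicated core element) placed upstream of a minimal beta-globin promoter. Neither element is annotated in the feature table, but both would fall in the unannotated region between the left ITR and the first coding sequence. The enhancer is intended to restrict transcription to specific brain cell populations, although the record does not state which ones. The transcript encodes the monomeric yellow fluorescent protein SYFP2, then a P2A self-cleaving peptide, then human histone H2B carrying an N-terminal 3xFLAG tag joined by a 10-amino-acid linker. Labelled cells should therefore contain soluble SYFP2 together with a separate, chromatin-bound, FLAG-tagged histone that marks nuclei for antibody detection. A shortened WPRE (WPRE3) and the bovine growth hormone polyadenylation signal enhance transcript stability and processing while conserving packaging capacity. The plasmid belongs to a collection of enhancer AAVs developed for genetic access to cortical cell types.
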