Features (pLannotate 1.2.2; 16 found; start..end, strand, type, name):
     12..39      +  repeat_region  AAV2 ITR (fragment): inverted terminal repeat of adeno-associated virus serotype 2 inverted
     68..95      +  repeat_region  AAV2 ITR (fragment): inverted terminal repeat of adeno-associated virus serotype 2 inverted
    844..1560    +  CDS            SYFP2: SYFP2 is a basic (constitutively fluorescent) yellow fluorescent protein published in 2006, derived from Aequorea victoria. It is reported to be a very rapidly-maturing monomer with moderate acid sensitivity.
   1639..1704    +  CDS            3xFLAG: three tandem FLAG® epitope tags, followed by an enterokinase cleavage site
   1735..2112    +  CDS            H2B: human histone H2B; HIST1H2BJ
   2366..2523    +  misc_feature   WPRE (fragment): woodchuck hepatitis virus posttranscriptional regulatory element
   2529..2609    +  misc_feature   WPRE (fragment): woodchuck hepatitis virus posttranscriptional regulatory element
   2626..2737    +  polyA_signal   bGH poly(A) signal: bovine growth hormone polyadenylation signal
   2855..2995    +  repeat_region  AAV2 ITR: inverted terminal repeat of adeno-associated virus serotype 2 inverted
   3000..3051    -  misc_feature   bom (fragment): basis of mobility region from pBR322
   3070..3525    +  rep_origin     f1 ori (sequence partly withheld): f1 bacteriophage origin of replication; arrow indicates direction of (+) strand synthesis
   3526..3575    -  misc_feature   bom (fragment): basis of mobility region from pBR322
   3677..3712    -  CDS            rop (fragment): Rop protein, which maintains plasmids at low copy number; rop
   3807..3911    +  promoter       AmpR promoter: bla
   3912..4772    +  CDS            AmpR: β-lactamase; bla; confers resistance to ampicillin, carbenicillin, and related antibiotics
   4943..5531    +  rep_origin     ori: high-copy-number ColE1/pMB1/pBR322/pUC origin of replication
>Addgene plasmid #233568 | AiP13400 - pAAV-AiE0140h_3xC2-minBG-SYFP2-P2A-3XFLAG-10aa-H2B-WPRE3-BGHpA | addgene full sequence | sequence record 462824 | Addgene NGS Result
CCTGCAGGCAGCTGCGCGCTCGCTCGCTCACTGAGGCCGCCCGGGCGTCGGGCGACCTTTGGTCGCCCGG
CCTCAGTGAGCGAGCGAGCGCGCAGAGAGGGAGTGGCCAACTCCATCACTAGGGGTTCCTGCGGCCGCAC
GCGTCCAAGAAATTAGAATAAAGGGAAAAATGACTTTGAGATGTACTTTCTTAAAATAACTGAAGTAATG
ACCGCATGAGCCAGCTGATGGGTTTTTAAATGGATACGTTTCTATCAGCCTGCTGCTTGATGCCAGAGCC
AAATATATATGGAGTGTATTATATCATATCCTGTAGGCAGGAGACTGTTGGGGCATTGGGGGACCCAAGA
AATTAGAATAAAGGGAAAAATGACTTTGAGATGTACTTTCTTAAAATAACTGAAGTAATGACCGCATGAG
CCAGCTGATGGGTTTTTAAATGGATACGTTTCTATCAGCCTGCTGCTTGATGCCAGAGCCAAATATATAT
GGAGTGTATTATATCATATCCTGTAGGCAGGAGACTGTTGGGGCATTGGGGGACCCAAGAAATTAGAATA
AAGGGAAAAATGACTTTGAGATGTACTTTCTTAAAATAACTGAAGTAATGACCGCATGAGCCAGCTGATG
GGTTTTTAAATGGATACGTTTCTATCAGCCTGCTGCTTGATGCCAGAGCCAAATATATATGGAGTGTATT
ATATCATATCCTGTAGGCAGGAGACTGTTGGGGCATTGGGGGACGAGCTCGGGCTGGGCATAAAAGTCAG
GGCAGAGCCATCTATTGCTTACATTTGCTTCTGGGATCCAGATCTTTCGAAGCTAGCGCTACCGGTCGCC
ACCATGGTCTCCAAGGGCGAGGAGCTGTTCACCGGGGTGGTGCCCATCCTGGTCGAGCTGGACGGCGATG
TCAACGGCCACAAGTTCAGCGTGTCCGGCGAGGGCGAGGGCGATGCCACCTACGGCAAGCTGACCCTGAA
GCTGATCTGCACCACCGGCAAGCTGCCCGTGCCCTGGCCCACCCTCGTGACCACCCTGGGCTACGGCGTG
CAGTGCTTCGCCCGCTACCCCGACCACATGAAGCAGCACGACTTCTTCAAGTCCGCCATGCCCGAAGGCT
ACGTCCAGGAGCGCACCATCTTCTTCAAAGACGACGGCAACTACAAGACCCGCGCCGAGGTGAAGTTCGA
GGGCGACACCCTGGTGAACCGCATCGAGCTGAAGGGCATCGACTTCAAGGAGGACGGCAACATCCTGGGG
CACAAGCTGGAGTACAACTACAACAGCCACAACGTCTATATCACCGCCGACAAGCAGAAGAACGGCATCA
AGGCCAACTTCAAGATCCGCCACAACATCGAGGACGGCGGCGTGCAGCTCGCCGACCACTACCAGCAGAA
CACCCCCATCGGCGACGGCCCCGTGCTGCTGCCCGACAACCACTACCTGAGCTACCAGTCCAAGCTGAGC
AAAGACCCCAACGAGAAGCGCGATCACATGGTCCTGCTGGAGTTCGTGACCGCCGCCGGGATCACTCTCG
GCATGGACGAGCTGTACAAGGGCTCTGGTGCTACCAACTTCTCACTGTTGAAACAGGCAGGGGATGTAGA
GGAGAATCCAGGGCCTGGTGCTAGTGGAGACTACAAAGACCATGACGGAGATTATAAAGATCATGACATC
GATTACAAGGATGACGATGACAAGTCCGGACTCAGATCTGGAGGCTCCGGAGGCCCAGAGCCAGCGAAGT
CTGCTCCCGCCCCGAAAAAGGGCTCCAAGAAGGCGGTGACTAAGGCGCAGAAGAAAGGCGGCAAGAAGCG
CAAGCGCAGCCGCAAGGAGAGCTATTCCATCTATGTGTACAAGGTTCTGAAGCAGGTCCACCCTGACACC
GGCATTTCGTCCAAGGCCATGGGCATCATGAATTCGTTTGTGAACGACATTTTCGAGCGCATCGCAGGAG
AGGCTTCCCGCCTGGCGCATTACAACAAGCGCTCGACCATCACCTCCCGGGAGATCCAGACGGCCGTGCG
CCTGCTGCTGCCTGGGGAGTTGGCCAAGCACGCCGTGTCCGAGGGTACTAAGGCCATCACCAAGTACACC
AGCGCTAAGTAATGAGGCGCGCCGCGGCCTTAAAGAGACCGGTTCACTGTGACAGTAAAAGAGACCGGTT
CACTGTGAGAATGAAAGAGACCGGTTCACTGTGATCGGAAAAGAGACCGGTTCACTGTGAGCGGCCTTGA
AACCCAGCAGACAATGTAGCTCAGTAGAAACCCAGCAGACAATGTAGCTGAATGGAAACCCAGCAGACAA
TGTAGCTTCGGAGAAACCCAGCAGACAATGTAGCTGTCGACGAATTCGATATCATAATCAACCTCTGGAT
TACAAAATTTGTGAAAGATTGACTGGTATTCTTAACTATGTTGCTCCTTTTACGCTATGTGGATACGCTG
CTTTAATGCCTTTGTATCATGCTATTGCTTCCCGTATGGCTTTCATTTTCTCCTCCTTGTATAAATCCTG
GTTAGTTCTTGCCACGGCGGAACTCATCGCCGCCTGCCTTGCCCGCTGCTGGACAGGGGCTCGGCTGTTG
GGCACTGACAATTCCGTGGCTCGAGAGATCTTCGACTGTGCCTTCTAGTTGCCAGCCATCTGTTGTTTGC
CCCTCCCCCGTGCCTTCCTTGACCCTGGAAGGTGCCACTCCCACTGTCCTTTCCTAATAAAATGAGGAAA
TTGCATCGCATTGTCTGAGTAGGTGTCATTCTATTCTGGGGGGTGGGGTGGGGCAGGACAGCAAGGGGGA
GGATTGGGAAGACAATAGCAGGCATGAGATCTCACGTGCGGACCGAGCGGCCGCAGGAACCCCTAGTGAT
GGAGTTGGCCACTCCCTCTCTGCGCGCTCGCTCGCTCACTGAGGCCGGGCGACCAAAGGTCGCCCGACGC
CCGGGCTTTGCCCGGGCGGCCTCAGTGAGCGAGCGAGCGCGCAGCTGCCTGCAGGGGCGCCTGATGCGGT
ATTTTCTCCTTACGCATCTGTGCGGTATTTCACACCGCATA
[95 nt withheld, positions 3052-3146]
T
[46 nt withheld, positions 3148-3193]
C
[141 nt withheld, positions 3195-3335]
CCTTTGACGTTGGAGTCCACGTTCTTT
[37 nt withheld, positions 3363-3399]
ACTCTATCTCGGGCTATTCTTTTGATTTATAAGGGATTTTGCCGATTTCGGTCTATTGGTTAAAAAATGA
GCTGATTTAACAAAAATTTAACGCGAATTTTAACAAAATATTAACGTTTACAATTTTATGGTGCACTCTC
AGTACAATCTGCTCTGATGCCGCATAGTTAAGCCAGCCCCGACACCCGCCAACACCCGCTGACGCGCCCT
GACGGGCTTGTCTGCTCCCGGCATCCGCTTACAGACAAGCTGTGACCGTCTCCGGGAGCTGCATGTGTCA
GAGGTTTTCACCGTCATCACCGAAACGCGCGAGACGAAAGGGCCTCGTGATACGCCTATTTTTATAGGTT
AATGTCATGATAATAATGGTTTCTTAGACGTCAGGTGGCACTTTTCGGGGAAATGTGCGCGGAACCCCTA
TTTGTTTATTTTTCTAAATACATTCAAATATGTATCCGCTCATGAGACAATAACCCTGATAAATGCTTCA
ATAATATTGAAAAAGGAAGAGTATGAGTATTCAACATTTCCGTGTCGCCCTTATTCCCTTTTTTGCGGCA
TTTTGCCTTCCTGTTTTTGCTCACCCAGAAACGCTGGTGAAAGTAAAAGATGCTGAAGATCAGTTGGGTG
CACGAGTGGGTTACATCGAACTGGATCTCAACAGCGGTAAGATCCTTGAGAGTTTTCGCCCCGAAGAACG
TTTTCCAATGATGAGCACTTTTAAAGTTCTGCTATGTGGCGCGGTATTATCCCGTATTGACGCCGGGCAA
GAGCAACTCGGTCGCCGCATACACTATTCTCAGAATGACTTGGTTGAGTACTCACCAGTCACAGAAAAGC
ATCTTACGGATGGCATGACAGTAAGAGAATTATGCAGTGCTGCCATAACCATGAGTGATAACACTGCGGC
CAACTTACTTCTGACAACGATCGGAGGACCGAAGGAGCTAACCGCTTTTTTGCACAACATGGGGGATCAT
GTAACTCGCCTTGATCGTTGGGAACCGGAGCTGAATGAAGCCATACCAAACGACGAGCGTGACACCACGA
TGCCTGTAGCAATGGCAACAACGTTGCGCAAACTATTAACTGGCGAACTACTTACTCTAGCTTCCCGGCA
ACAATTAATAGACTGGATGGAGGCGGATAAAGTTGCAGGACCACTTCTGCGCTCGGCCCTTCCGGCTGGC
TGGTTTATTGCTGATAAATCTGGAGCCGGTGAGCGTGGGTCTCGCGGTATCATTGCAGCACTGGGGCCAG
ATGGTAAGCCCTCCCGTATCGTAGTTATCTACACGACGGGGAGTCAGGCAACTATGGATGAACGAAATAG
ACAGATCGCTGAGATAGGTGCCTCACTGATTAAGCATTGGTAACTGTCAGACCAAGTTTACTCATATATA
CTTTAGATTGATTTAAAACTTCATTTTTAATTTAAAAGGATCTAGGTGAAGATCCTTTTTGATAATCTCA
TGACCAAAATCCCTTAACGTGAGTTTTCGTTCCACTGAGCGTCAGACCCCGTAGAAAAGATCAAAGGATC
TTCTTGAGATCCTTTTTTTCTGCGCGTAATCTGCTGCTTGCAAACAAAAAAACCACCGCTACCAGCGGTG
GTTTGTTTGCCGGATCAAGAGCTACCAACTCTTTTTCCGAAGGTAACTGGCTTCAGCAGAGCGCAGATAC
CAAATACTGTTCTTCTAGTGTAGCCGTAGTTAGGCCACCACTTCAAGAACTCTGTAGCACCGCCTACATA
CCTCGCTCTGCTAATCCTGTTACCAGTGGCTGCTGCCAGTGGCGATAAGTCGTGTCTTACCGGGTTGGAC
TCAAGACGATAGTTACCGGATAAGGCGCAGCGGTCGGGCTGAACGGGGGGTTCGTGCACACAGCCCAGCT
TGGAGCGAACGACCTACACCGAACTGAGATACCTACAGCGTGAGCTATGAGAAAGCGCCACGCTTCCCGA
AGGGAGAAAGGCGGACAGGTATCCGGTAAGCGGCAGGGTCGGAACAGGAGAGCGCACGAGGGAGCTTCCA
GGGGGAAACGCCTGGTATCTTTATAGTCCTGTCGGGTTTCGCCACCTCTGACTTGAGCGTCGATTTTTGT
GATGCTCGTCAGGGGGGCGGAGCCTATGGAAAAACGCCAGCAACGCGGCCTTTTTACGGTTCCTGGCCTT
TTGCTGGCCTTTTGCTCACATGT
